>Addgene plasmid #225879 | pUCmini-UGCG-tdTomato | addgene full sequence | sequence record 448436 | Addgene NGS Result
CCAATGATCTCGAGTCACATATAAAATACACTAACAATAGCTGATGAGCTTTAAAAAATCGCAAAAAATC
TCATAATGTTTTAAGAAAGTTTATGAATTTGTGTTGGACCGCATTCAAAGCCATGCTTACCTGGTTCTAC
TTCCCTTCATGTTTAGATCCTCTTTTAGAAAGATGTCAAGTTTTAAAAATCTTAACTTAGAATTTAGGGA
TTTATTGATAGCTTGTCAGTGCTTTGATTTGACACTAATGTATTCTATAGAAATAATTTTTATATCATTT
GCTTTTTAGCCGATTACACGTCAACGCATGCTGGGGATGCGGTGGGCTGAATTCCCACGGGGTTGGGGTT
GCGCCTTTTCCAAGGCAGCCCTGGGTTTGCGCAGGGACGCGGCTGCTCTGGGCGTGGTTCCGGGAAACGC
AGCGGCGCCGACCCTGGGTCTCGCACATTCTTCACGTCCGTTCGCAGCGTCACCCGGATCTTCGCCGCTA
CCCTTGTGGGCCCCCCGGCGACGCTTCCTGCTCCGCCCCTAAGTCGGGAAGGTTCCTTGCGGTTCGCGGC
GTGCCGGACGTGACAAACGGAAGCCGCACGTCTCACTAGTACCCTCGCAGACGGACAGCGCCAGGGAGCA
ATGGCAGCGCGCCGACCGCGATGGGCTGTGGCCAATAGCGGCTGCTCAGCGGGGCGCGCCGAGAGCAGCG
GCCGGGAAGGGGCGGTGCGGGAGGCGGGGTGTGGGGCGGTAGTGTGGGCCCTGTTCCTGCCCGCGCGGTG
TTCCGCATTCTGCAAGCCTCCGGAGCGCACGTCGGCAGTCGGCTCCCTCGTTGACCGAATCACCGACCTC
TCTCCCCAGGGGGATCCACCGGTCGCCACCATGGTGAGCAAGGGCGAGGAGGTCATCAAAGAGTTCATGC
GCTTCAAGGTGCGCATGGAGGGCTCCATGAACGGCCACGAGTTCGAGATCGAGGGCGAGGGCGAGGGCCG
CCCCTACGAGGGCACCCAGACCGCCAAGCTGAAGGTGACCAAGGGCGGCCCCCTGCCCTTCGCCTGGGAC
ATCCTGTCCCCCCAGTTCATGTACGGCTCCAAGGCGTACGTGAAGCACCCCGCCGACATCCCCGATTACA
AGAAGCTGTCCTTCCCCGAGGGCTTCAAGTGGGAGCGCGTGATGAACTTCGAGGACGGCGGTCTGGTGAC
CGTGACCCAGGACTCCTCCCTGCAGGACGGCACGCTGATCTACAAGGTGAAGATGCGCGGCACCAACTTC
CCCCCCGACGGCCCCGTAATGCAGAAGAAGACCATGGGCTGGGAGGCCTCCACCGAGCGCCTGTACCCCC
GCGACGGCGTGCTGAAGGGCGAGATCCACCAGGCCCTGAAGCTGAAGGACGGCGGCCACTACCTGGTGGA
GTTCAAGACCATCTACATGGCCAAGAAGCCCGTGCAACTGCCCGGCTACTACTACGTGGACACCAAGCTG
GACATCACCTCCCACAACGAGGACTACACCATCGTGGAACAGTACGAGCGCTCCGAGGGCCGCCACCACC
TGTTCCTGGGGCATGGCACCGGCAGCACCGGCAGCGGCAGCTCCGGCACCGCCTCCTCCGAGGACAACAA
CATGGCCGTCATCAAAGAGTTCATGCGCTTCAAGGTGCGCATGGAGGGCTCCATGAACGGCCACGAGTTC
GAGATCGAGGGCGAGGGCGAGGGCCGCCCCTACGAGGGCACCCAGACCGCCAAGCTGAAGGTGACCAAGG
GCGGCCCCCTGCCCTTCGCCTGGGACATCCTGTCCCCCCAGTTCATGTACGGCTCCAAGGCGTACGTGAA
GCACCCCGCCGACATCCCCGATTACAAGAAGCTGTCCTTCCCCGAGGGCTTCAAGTGGGAGCGCGTGATG
AACTTCGAGGACGGCGGTCTGGTGACCGTGACCCAGGACTCCTCCCTGCAGGACGGCACGCTGATCTACA
AGGTGAAGATGCGCGGCACCAACTTCCCCCCCGACGGCCCCGTAATGCAGAAGAAGACCATGGGCTGGGA
GGCCTCCACCGAGCGCCTGTACCCCCGCGACGGCGTGCTGAAGGGCGAGATCCACCAGGCCCTGAAGCTG
AAGGACGGCGGCCACTACCTGGTGGAGTTCAAGACCATCTACATGGCCAAGAAGCCCGTGCAACTGCCCG
GCTACTACTACGTGGACACCAAGCTGGACATCACCTCCCACAACGAGGACTACACCATCGTGGAACAGTA
CGAGCGCTCCGAGGGCCGCCACCACCTGTTCCTGTACGGCATGGACGAGCTGTACAAGTAGGTCGACTGT
GCCTTCTAGTTGCCAGCCATCTGTTGTTTGCCCCTCCCCCGTGCCTTCCTTGACCCTGGAAGGTGCCACT
CCCACTGTCCTTTCCTAATAAAATGAGGAAATTGCATCATCGATAAGAAGCCAACTGACAAACAGCCTTA
TAGCAAGCTCCCAGGTGTCTCTCTTCTGAAACCACTGAAAGGGGTAGATCCTAACTTAATCAACAACCTG
GAAACATTCTTTGAATTGGATTATCCCAAAGTAAGTTCAGTGTTACGGTTTTTTGTTTTGTTTTGTTTTG
TTTTGTTCCCCTCATGATAAACATTTAGGGATTTTAACACTGTATAAGGTGAAGGTATTAAAAATTCATG
ATGATATTGGCCTCATAAAATATAACCTTTAGTAGTAGTCATCACAGAACAGAGCTAGCATCGGAAAGAA
CATGTGAGCAAAAGGCCAGCAAAAGGCCAGGAACCGTAAAAAGGCCGCGTTGCTGGCGTTTTTCCATAGG
CTCCGCCCCCCTGACGAGCATCACAAAAATCGACGCTCAAGTCAGAGGTGGCGAAACCCGACAGGACTAT
AAAGATACCAGGCGTTTCCCCCTGGAAGCTCCCTCGTGCGCTCTCCTGTTCCGACCCTGCCGCTTACCGG
ATACCTGTCCGCCTTTCTCCCTTCGGGAAGCGTGGCGCTTTCTCATAGCTCACGCTGTAGGTATCTCAGT
TCGGTGTAGGTCGTTCGCTCCAAGCTGGGCTGTGTGCACGAACCCCCCGTTCAGCCCGACCGCTGCGCCT
TATCCGGTAACTATCGTCTTGAGTCCAACCCGGTAAGACACGACTTATCGCCACTGGCAGCAGCCACTGG
TAACAGGATTAGCAGAGCGAGGTATGTAGGCGGTGCTACAGAGTTCTTGAAGTGGTGGCCTAACTACGGC
TACACTAGAAGAACAGTATTTGGTATCTGCGCTCTGCTGAAGCCAGTTACCTTCGGAAAAAGAGTTGGTA
GCTCTTGATCCGGCAAACAAACCACCGCTGGTAGCGGTGGTTTTTTTGTTTGCAAGCAGCAGATTACGCG
CAGAAAAAAAGGATCTCAAGAAGATCCTTTGATCTTTTCTACGGGGTCTGACGCTCAGTGGAACGAAAAC
TCACGTTAAGGGATTTTGGTCATGAGATTATCAAAAAGGATCTTCACCTAGATCCTTTTAAATTAAAAAT
GAAGTTTTAAATCAATCTAAAGTATATATGAGTAAACTTGGTCTGACAGTTACCAATGCTTAATCAGTGA
GGCACCTATCTCAGCGATCTGTCTATTTCGTTCATCCATAGTTGCCTGACTCCCCGTCGTGTAGATAACT
ACGATACGGGAGGGCTTACCATCTGGCCCCAGTGCTGCAATGATACCGCGAGACCCACGCTCACCGGCTC
CAGATTTATCAGCAATAAACCAGCCAGCCGGAAGGGCCGAGCGCAGAAGTGGTCCTGCAACTTTATCCGC
CTCCATCCAGTCTATTAATTGTTGCCGGGAAGCTAGAGTAAGTAGTTCGCCAGTTAATAGTTTGCGCAAC
GTTGTTGCCATTGCTACAGGCATCGTGGTGTCACGCTCGTCGTTTGGTATGGCTTCATTCAGCTCCGGTT
CCCAACGATCAAGGCGAGTTACATGATCCCCCATGTTGTGCAAAAAAGCGGTTAGCTCCTTCGGTCCTCC
GATCGTTGTCAGAAGTAAGTTGGCCGCAGTGTTATCACTCATGGTTATGGCAGCACTGCATAATTCTCTT
ACTGTCATGCCATCCGTAAGATGCTTTTCTGTGACTGGTGAGTACTCAACCAAGTCATTCTGAGAATAGT
GTATGCGGCGACCGAGTTGCTCTTGCCCGGCGTCAATACGGGATAATACCGCGCCACATAGCAGAACTTT
AAAAGTGCTCATCATTGGAAAACGTTCTTCGGGGCGAAAACTCTCAAGGATCTTACCGCTGTTGAGATCC
AGTTCGATGTAACCCACTCGTGCACCCAACTGATCTTCAGCATCTTTTACTTTCACCAGCGTTTCTGGGT
GAGCAAAAACAGGAAGGCAAAATGCCGCAAAAAAGGGAATAAGGGCGACACGGAAATGTTGAATACTCAT
ACTCTTCCTTTTTCAATATTATTGAAGCATTTATCAGGGTTATTGTCTCATGAGCGGATACATATTTGAA
TGTATTTAGAAAAATAAACAAATAGGGGTTCCGCGCACATTTCCCCGAAAAGTGCCACCTGACGTC
Features (pLannotate 1.2.2; 8 found; start..end, strand, type, name):
    306..328     +  polyA_signal   bGH poly(A) signal (fragment): bovine growth hormone polyadenylation signal
    339..849     +  promoter       hPGK promoter: human phosphoglycerate kinase 1 promoter
    871..2301    +  CDS            tdTomato: tandem dimeric (pseudo-monomeric) derivative of DsRed (Shaner et al., 2004) mammalian codon-optimized
   2307..2418    +  polyA_signal   bGH poly(A) signal: bovine growth hormone polyadenylation signal
   2419..2586    +  CDS            UGCG (fragment): CEGT_HUMAN - Experimental evidence at protein level: Swiss-Prot protein existence level 1. Catalyzes at the cytosolic surface of the Golgi, the initial step of the glucosylceramide-based glycosphingolipid/GSL synthetic pathway, the transfer of glucose from UDP-glucose to ceramide to produce glucosylceramide/GlcCer (PubMed:8643456, PubMed:1532799). Glucosylceramide is the core component of glycosphingolipids/GSLs, amphipathic molecules consisting of a ceramide lipid moiety embedded in the outer leaflet of the membrane, linked to one of hundreds of different externally oriented oligosaccharide s
   2791..3379    -  rep_origin     ori: high-copy-number ColE1/pMB1/pBR322/pUC origin of replication
   3550..4410    -  CDS            AmpR: β-lactamase; bla; confers resistance to ampicillin, carbenicillin, and related antibiotics
   4411..4515    -  promoter       AmpR promoter: bla
