[The description below was written by a language model from this plasmid's Addgene catalogue record and pLannotate feature annotations shown in this document.]
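Description:
pUCmini-UGCG-tdTomato is a small (about 4.5 kb) bacterial plasmid built on the pUC-mini backbone and intended as a donor (repair) template for CRISPR/Cas9 genome editing in mammalian cells. It is propagated in E. coli through a high-copy ColE1/pUC-type origin of replication and selected with ampicillin via the β-lactamase gene driven by its native bla promoter. The plasmid carries no Cas9 or guide RNA elements in the annotated features, so the nuclease components must be supplied separately.

The payload is a self-contained fluorescent reporter cassette: the human phosphoglycerate kinase 1 (hPGK) promoter drives a mammalian codon-optimised tdTomato, the bright red tandem-dimer derivative of DsRed, followed by a bovine growth hormone polyadenylation signal. Immediately downstream of this terminator the annotation detects a fragment of the human UGCG coding sequence (UDP-glucose ceramide glucosyltransferase, the enzyme that makes glucosylceramide in the first step of glycosphingolipid synthesis). This fragment presumably belongs to a homology arm directing integration into the UGCG locus. The roughly 300 nt upstream of the cassette are unannotated apart from a short bGH poly(A) fragment and may hold the other arm, but the record does not define the arms or their boundaries.

According to the stated purpose, homology-directed insertion of the cassette at a Cas9 cut site disrupts UGCG, producing a knockout. Because tdTomato has its own constitutive promoter, edited cells are marked with red fluorescence independently of UGCG expression, which would allow them to be identified or sorted. The associated study concerns the role of UGCG in type I interferon production by plasmacytoid dendritic cells.
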