Addgene plasmid #225879: pUCmini-UGCG-tdTomato
Purpose: Plasmid donor template for CRISPR/Cas9 mediated UGCG knockout by tdTomato insertion
Depositing lab: Yohei Sato. Publication: UDP-glucose ceramide glucosyltransferase specifically upregulated in plasmacytoid dendritic cells regulates type I interferon production upon CpG stimulation. Sato Y, Osada E, Ushiki T, Maeda T, Manome Y. Biochem Biophys Res Commun. 2024 Sep 18;733:150703. doi: 10.1016/j.bbrc.2024.150703. PubMed 39307111.
Backbone
  Vector backbone: pUC-mini
  Vector type: Mammalian Expression, CRISPR
Growth in bacteria
  Bacterial resistance: Ampicillin, 100 μg/mL
  Growth temperature: 37°C
  Growth strain: DH5alpha
  Copy number: Unknown
Gene/Insert
  Gene/Insert name: tdTomato
Terms and licenses: Academic/Nonprofit Terms; Industry Terms: Not Available to Industry
How to cite: pUCmini-UGCG-tdTomato was a gift from Yohei Sato (Addgene plasmid # 225879 ; http://n2t.net/addgene:225879 ; RRID:Addgene_225879)
